>Addgene plasmid #48837 | pGGD007 | depositor full sequence | sequence record 71242 | Full Sequence
GACGAAAGGGCCTCGTGATACGCCTATTTTTATAGGTTAATGTCATGATAATAATGGTTTCTTAGACGTC
AGGTGGCACTTTTCGGGGAAATGTGCGCGGAACCCCTATTTGTTTATTTTTCTAAATACATTCAAATATG
TATCCGCTCATGAGACAATAACCCTGATAAATGCTTCAATAATATTGAAAAAGGAAGAGTATGAGTATTC
AACATTTCCGTGTCGCCCTTATTCCCTTTTTTGCGGCATTTTGCCTTCCTGTTTTTGCTCACCCAGAAAC
GCTGGTGAAAGTAAAAGATGCTGAAGATCAGTTGGGTGCACGAGTGGGTTACATCGAACTGGATCTCAAC
AGCGGTAAGATCCTTGAGAGTTTTCGCCCCGAAGAACGTTTTCCAATGATGAGCACTTTTAAAGTTCTGC
TATGTGGCGCGGTATTATCCCGTATTGACGCCGGGCAAGAGCAACTCGGTCGCCGCATACACTATTCTCA
GAATGACTTGGTTGAGTACTCACCAGTCACAGAAAAGCATCTTACGGATGGCATGACAGTAAGAGAATTA
TGCAGTGCTGCCATAACCATGAGTGATAACACTGCGGCCAACTTACTTCTGACAACGATCGGAGGACCGA
AGGAGCTAACCGCTTTTTTGCACAACATGGGGGATCATGTAACTCGCCTTGATCGTTGGGAACCGGAGCT
GAATGAAGCCATACCAAACGACGAGCGTGACACCACGATGCCTGTAGCAATGGCAACAACGTTGCGCAAA
CTATTAACTGGCGAACTACTTACTCTAGCTTCCCGGCAACAATTAATAGACTGGATGGAGGCGGATAAAG
TTGCAGGACCACTTCTGCGCTCGGCCCTTCCGGCTGGCTGGTTTATTGCTGATAAATCTGGAGCCGGTGA
GCGTGGCTCTCGAGGTATCATTGCAGCACTGGGGCCAGATGGTAAGCCCTCCCGTATCGTAGTTATCTAC
ACGACGGGGAGTCAGGCAACTATGGATGAACGAAATAGACAGATCGCTGAGATAGGTGCCTCACTGATTA
AGCATTGGTAACTGTCAGACCAAGTTTACTCATATATACTTTAGATTGATTTAAAACTTCATTTTTAATT
TAAAAGGATCTAGGTGAAGATCCTTTTTGATAATCTCATGACCAAAATCCCTTAACGTGAGTTTTCGTTC
CACTGAGCGTCAGACCCCGTAGAAAAGATCAAAGGATCTTCTTGAGATCCTTTTTTTCTGCGCGTAATCT
GCTGCTTGCAAACAAAAAAACCACCGCTACCAGCGGTGGTTTGTTTGCCGGATCAAGAGCTACCAACTCT
TTTTCCGAAGGTAACTGGCTTCAGCAGAGCGCAGATACCAAATACTGTTCTTCTAGTGTAGCCGTAGTTA
GGCCACCACTTCAAGAACTCTGTAGCACCGCCTACATACCTCGCTCTGCTAATCCTGTTACCAGTGGCTG
CTGCCAGTGGCGATAAGTCGTGTCTTACCGGGTTGGACTCAAGACGATAGTTACCGGATAAGGCGCAGCG
GTCGGGCTGAACGGGGGGTTCGTGCACACAGCCCAGCTTGGAGCGAACGACCTACACCGAACTGAGATAC
CTACAGCGTGAGCTATGAGAAAGCGCCACGCTTCCCGAAGGGAGAAAGGCGGACAGGTATCCGGTAAGCG
GCAGGGTCGGAACAGGAGAGCGCACGAGGGAGCTTCCAGGGGGAAACGCCTGGTATCTTTATAGTCCTGT
CGGGTTTCGCCACCTCTGACTTGAGCGTCGATTTTTGTGATGCTCGTCAGGGGGGCGGAGCCTATGGAAA
AACGCCAGCAACGCGGCCTTTTTACGGTTCCTGGCCTTTTGCTGGCCTTTTGCTCACATGTTCTTTCCTG
CGTTATCCCCTGATTCTGTGGATAACCGTATTACCGCCTTTGAGTGAGCTGATACCGCTCGCCGCAGCCG
AACGACCGAGCGCAGCGAGTCAGTGAGCGAGGAAGCGGAAGAGCGCCCAATACGCAAACCGCCTCTCCCC
GCGCGTTGGCCGATTCATTAATGCAGCTGGCACGACAGGTTTCCCGACTGGAAAGCGGGCAGTGAGCGCA
ACGCAATTAATGTGAGTTAGCTCACTCATTAGGCACCCCAGGCTTTACACTTTATGCTTCCGGCTCGTAT
GTTGTGTGGAATTGTGAGCGGATAACAATTTCACACGAGCTATTTAGGTGACACTATAGAAGTGAAGCTT
GGTCTCATCAGGTTCTGGTTCAGGTTCAGGTTCTGGATCTGGAAGTGGATCTGGATCAGCGGCCGCATCT
GAATTCAAGCGTGAAGAGCAAGCAAGGAAAGCTAAGGTGAACAATGAGAAAAAGACGGAAATAGTGAAAC
CAGAGAGTTGTAGCAATGAAGGAGATGTCAAGGATCTGAAAAGAAAGGACTCTGAGGATGGAAACGAGGG
TGAGGAAGAAGAAGCTTCTTCGAAACCGAAAAAGCCAAAAGTTGCTCTTTCTCATCTTCAGGACATTGAC
GACACAGAAGCTGATCAAGAAGAAGAGTAACTGCTGAGACCGAATTCTCGCCCTATAGTGAGTCGTATTA
CCTGGCCGTCGTTTTACAACGTCGTGACTGGGAAAACCCTGGCGTTACCCAACTTAATCGCCTTGCAGCA
CATCCCCCTTTCGCCAGCTGGCGTAATAGCGAAGAGGCCCGCACCGATCGCCCTTCCCAACAGTTGCGCA
GCCTGAATGGCGAATGGCGCCTGATGCGGTATTTTCTCCTTACGCATCTGTGCGGTATTTCACACCGCAT
ATGGTGCACTCTCAGTACAATCTGCTCTGATGCCGCATAGTTAAGCCAGCCCCGACACCCGCCAACACCC
GCTGACGCGCCCTGACGGGCTTGTCTGCTCCCGGCATCCGCTTACAGACAAGCTGTGACCGTCTCCGGGA
GCTGCATGTGTCAGAGGTTTTCACCGTCATCACCGAAACGCGCGA
Features (pLannotate 1.2.2; 12 found; start..end, strand, type, name):
     96..200     +  promoter       AmpR promoter: bla
    201..1061    +  CDS            AmpR: β-lactamase; bla; confers resistance to ampicillin, carbenicillin, and related antibiotics
   1232..1820    +  rep_origin     ori: high-copy-number ColE1/pMB1/pBR322/pUC origin of replication
   2003..2095    +  CDS            lacI (fragment): lac repressor; lacI; The lac repressor binds to the lac operator to inhibit transcription in E. coli. This inhibition can be relieved by adding lactose or isopropyl-β-D-thiogalactopyranoside (IPTG).
   2108..2129    +  protein_bind   CAP binding site: CAP binding activates transcription in the presence of cAMP. E. coli catabolite activator protein
   2144..2174    +  promoter       lac promoter: promoter for the E. coli lac operon
   2182..2198    +  protein_bind   lac operator: The lac repressor binds to the lac operator to inhibit transcription in E. coli. This inhibition can be relieved by adding lactose or isopropyl-β-D-thiogalactopyranoside (IPTG). lac repressor encoded by lacI
   2212..2230    +  promoter       SP6 promoter: promoter for bacteriophage SP6 RNA polymerase
   2572..2590    -  promoter       T7 promoter: promoter for bacteriophage T7 RNA polymerase
   2592..2744    +  CDS            lacZα (fragment): LacZα fragment of β-galactosidase; lacZ fragment
   2750..2849    -  misc_feature   bom (fragment): basis of mobility region from pBR322
   2951..1       -  CDS            rop (fragment) (across the origin): Rop protein, which maintains plasmids at low copy number; rop
