[The description below was written by a language model from this plasmid's Addgene catalogue record and pLannotate feature annotations shown in this document.]
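Description:
pGGD007 is an entry (module) plasmid of the GreenGate system, a Golden Gate-type cloning toolkit for building plant transformation constructs. It is based on the high-copy pUC19 backbone and is propagated in E. coli through the ColE1/pUC-type origin, with selection on ampicillin provided by the β-lactamase gene under its native bla promoter. The full sequence is just under 3 kb. Alongside the origin and marker, the annotation picks up typical pUC remnants: the CAP binding site, lac promoter and operator, and fragments of lacI, lacZα, bom and rop. These have no stated role in the module's function.

The payload is a 299 bp insert encoding a linker fused to a nuclear localization signal from Arabidopsis thaliana (At4g19150, also known as N7). According to the depositor's coordinates, it is immediately bracketed by two BsaI recognition sites. Because BsaI is a type IIS enzyme that cuts outside its recognition sequence, digestion releases the module with defined overhangs, allowing it to be ligated in a fixed order with other GreenGate modules in a single reaction. This plasmid supplies the C-terminal tag position, so the linker-NLS is joined in frame downstream of a coding sequence to direct the resulting fusion protein to the plant cell nucleus. SP6 and T7 promoters sit just outside the BsaI sites, facing inward toward the insert, and could serve as convenient primer sites for checking the module. The insert carries no plant promoter or terminator of its own; in the GreenGate design these come from other modules, so the plasmid serves as a part donor rather than as an expression vector.
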