Addgene plasmid #48837: pGGD007
Purpose: Provides linker:nuclear localization signal as GreenGate C-terminal tag module.
Depositing lab: Jan Lohmann. Depositing organization: Universitaet Heidelberg. Publication: GreenGate - A Novel, Versatile, and Efficient Cloning System for Plant Transgenesis. Lampropoulos A, Sutikovic Z, Wenzl C, Maegele I, Lohmann JU, Forner J. PLoS One. 2013 Dec 20;8(12):e83043. doi: 10.1371/journal.pone.0083043. PubMed 24376629.
Backbone
  Vector backbone: pUC19
  Backbone size w/o insert (bp): 2686
  Vector type: Golden Gate compatible cloning vector
Growth in bacteria
  Bacterial resistance: Ampicillin, 100 μg/mL
  Growth temperature: 37°C
  Growth strain: XL1 Blue
  Copy number: High Copy
Gene/Insert
  Gene/Insert name: linker:nuclear localization signal (alt name: At4g19150/N7 nuclear localization signal)
  Species: A. thaliana (mustard weed)
  Insert size (bp): 299
  Cloning method: Unknown
Terms and licenses: Academic/Nonprofit Terms; Industry Terms: Not Available to Industry
Depositor comments: This plasmid is designed for Golden Gate cloning using the BsaI enzyme. Plasmid Features (listed as bp in full plasmid sequence): BsaI site #1 = 2241-2251bp linker-nuclear localization signal = 2252-2550bp BsaI site #2 = 2551-2561bp
How to cite: pGGD007 was a gift from Jan Lohmann (Addgene plasmid # 48837 ; http://n2t.net/addgene:48837 ; RRID:Addgene_48837)
