>Addgene plasmid #48837 | pGGD007 | depositor partial sequence | sequence record 71243 | linker:nuclear localization signal
GTTCTGGTTCAGGTTCAGGTTCTGGATCTGGAAGTGGATCTGGATCAGCGGCCGCATCTGAATTCAAGCG
TGAAGAGCAAGCAAGGAAAGCTAAGGTGAACAATGAGAAAAAGACGGAAATAGTGAAACCAGAGAGTTGT
AGCAATGAAGGAGATGTCAAGGATCTGAAAAGAAAGGACTCTGAGGATGGAAACGAGGGTGAGGAAGAAG
AAGCTTCTTCGAAACCGAAAAAGCCAAAAGTTGCTCTTTCTCATCTTCAGGACATTGACGACACAGAAGC
TGATCAAGAAGAAGAGTAA
