>Addgene plasmid #48837 | pGGD007 | addgene partial sequence | sequence record 72433 | Lac-promoter 5'-CACTTTATGCTTCCGGCTCG-3'
CACGAGCTATTTAGGTGACACTATAGAAGTGAAGCTTGGTCTCATCAGGTTCTGGTTCAGGTTCAGGTTC
TGGATCTGGAAGTGGATCTGGATCAGCGGCCGCATCTGAATTCAAGCGTGAAGAGCAAGCAAGGAAAGCT
AAGGTGAACAATGAGAAAAAGACGGAAATAGTGAAACCAGAGAGTTGTAGCAATGAAGGAGATGTCAAGG
ATCTGAAAAGAAAGGACTCTGAGGATGGAAACGAGGGTGAGGAAGAAGAAGCTTCTTCGAAACCGAAAAA
GCCAAAAGTTGCTCTTTCTCATCTTCAGGACATTGACGACACAGAAGCTGATCAAGAAGAAGAGTAACTG
CTGAGACCGAATTCTCGCCCTATAGTGAGTCGTATTACCTGGCCGTCGTTTTACAACGTCGTGACTGGGA
AAACCCTGGCGTTACCCAACTTAATCGCCTTGCAGCACATCCCCCTTTCGCCAGCTGGCGTAATAGCGAA
GAGGCCCGCACCGATCGCCCTTCCCAACAGTTGCGCAGCCTGAATGGCGAATGGCGCCTGATGCGGTATT
TTCTCCTTACGCATCTGTGCGGTATTTCACACCGCATATGGTGCACTCTCAGTACAATCTGCTCTGATGC
CGCATAGTTAAGCCAGCCCCGACACCCGCCAACACCCGCTGACGCGCCCTGACGGGCTTGTCTGCTCCCG
GCATCCGCTTACAGACAAGCTGTGACCGTCTCCGGGAGCTGCATGTGTCAGAGGTTTTCACCGTCATCAC
CGAAACGCGCGAGACGAAAGGGCCTCGTGATACGCCTATTTTTATAGGTTAATGTCATGATAATAATGGT
TTCTTAGACGTCAGGTGGCACTTTTCGGGGAAAT
